Addgene plasmid #173841: lentiCRISPRv2-puro-dHbegf
Purpose: A knockout vector for the dog Hbegf.
Depositing lab: Michiyuki Matsuda. Depositing organization: Kyoto University, Graduate School of Biostudies. Publication: Redundant roles of EGFR ligands in the ERK activation waves during collective cell migration. Lin S, Hirayama D, Maryu G, Matsuda K, Hino N, Deguchi E, Aoki K, Iwamoto R, Terai K, Matsuda M. Life Sci Alliance. 2021 Oct 19;5(1). pii: 5/1/e202101206. doi: 10.26508/lsa.202101206. Print 2022 Jan. PubMed 34667080.
Backbone
  Vector backbone: LentiCRISPRv2
  Backbone manufacturer: https://www.addgene.org/52961/
  Vector type: Lentiviral, CRISPR
  Selectable markers: Puromycin
Growth in bacteria
  Bacterial resistance: Ampicillin, 100 μg/mL
  Growth temperature: 37°C
  Growth strain: NEB Stable
  Copy number: Unknown
Gene/Insert
  Gene/Insert name: A gRNA targeting the dog Hbegf gene and the cDNA of CRISPR-Cas9
Terms and licenses: Academic/Nonprofit Terms; Industry Terms: Not Available to Industry
How to cite: lentiCRISPRv2-puro-dHbegf was a gift from Michiyuki Matsuda (Addgene plasmid # 173841 ; http://n2t.net/addgene:173841 ; RRID:Addgene_173841)
