[The description below was written by a language model from this plasmid's Addgene catalogue record and pLannotate feature annotations shown in this document.]
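Description:
lentiCRISPRv2-puro-dHbegf is an all-in-one lentiviral CRISPR knockout vector built on the LentiCRISPRv2 backbone and designed to disrupt the dog Hbegf gene, which encodes an EGFR ligand. It is propagated in E. coli through a high-copy ColE1/pUC-type origin with ampicillin selection (AmpR under its own promoter). The backbone also carries an f1 origin and an SV40/EM7-driven BleoR cassette located outside the viral genome.

The transfer region has a third-generation, self-inactivating layout. A CMV enhancer/promoter is fused to a truncated HIV-1 5' LTR and drives production of genomic RNA in packaging cells. It is followed by the Ψ packaging signal with a partial gag sequence, the RRE for Rev-dependent nuclear export, and the cPPT/CTS, which aids nuclear import of the viral genome. Downstream, a human U6 Pol III promoter expresses the Hbegf-targeting guide, which sits in the short gap between the promoter and the S. pyogenes gRNA scaffold. The spacer itself is not annotated as a feature. An EF-1α core promoter then drives S. pyogenes Cas9, followed by the puromycin N-acetyltransferase coding sequence, so transduced cells can be selected with puromycin. The table does not annotate what links Cas9 to PuroR. A WPRE enhances transcript expression, and the ΔU3 3' LTR, followed by a bGH poly(A) signal, ends the viral unit and inactivates LTR promoter activity after integration.

The construct delivers Cas9 and the guide stably to canine cells to generate Hbegf knockouts. The associated publication examines the redundant roles of EGFR ligands in ERK activation waves during collective cell migration.
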