Features (pLannotate 1.2.2; 33 found; start..end, strand, type, name):
     51..103     -  misc_feature   bom (fragment): basis of mobility region from pBR322
    258..637     +  enhancer       CMV enhancer: human cytomegalovirus immediate early enhancer
    638..837     +  promoter       CMV promoter: human cytomegalovirus (CMV) immediate early promoter
    855..1035    +  LTR            5' LTR (truncated): truncated 5' long terminal repeat (LTR) from HIV-1
   1082..1207    +  misc_feature   HIV-1 Ψ: packaging signal of human immunodeficiency virus type 1
   1191..1554    +  CDS            HIV-1 gag (fragment): gag protein from human immunodeficiency virus 1; gag
   1700..1933    +  misc_feature   RRE: The Rev response element (RRE) of HIV-1 allows for Rev-dependent mRNA export from the nucleus to the cytoplasm.
   2310..2410    +  CDS            Rev (fragment): human immunodeficiency virus 1 (HIV-1) Rev protein; rev; enhances nuclear export of unspliced and incompletely spliced viral mRNAs
   2460..2577    +  misc_feature   cPPT/CTS: central polypurine tract and central termination sequence of HIV-1
   2628..2868    +  promoter       U6 promoter: RNA polymerase III promoter for human U6 snRNA
   2898..2973    +  misc_RNA       gRNA scaffold: guide RNA scaffold for the Streptococcus pyogenes CRISPR/Cas9 system
   2991..3009    +  CDS            small t antigen (fragment): SV40 (simian virus 40) small t antigen
   3035..3246    +  promoter       EF-1α core promoter: core promoter for human elongation factor EF-1α
   3271..7374    +  CDS            Cas9: Cas9 (Csn1) endonuclease from the Streptococcus pyogenes Type II CRISPR/Cas system generates RNA-guided double strand breaks in DNA
   7512..8109    +  CDS            PuroR (fragment): puromycin N-acetyltransferase; pac from Streptomyces; confers resistance to puromycin
   8125..8713    +  misc_feature   WPRE: woodchuck hepatitis virus posttranscriptional regulatory element
   8764..8783    +  misc_feature   cPPT/CTS (fragment): central polypurine tract and central termination sequence of HIV-1
   8785..9018    +  LTR            3' LTR (ΔU3): self-inactivating 3' long terminal repeat (LTR) from HIV-1
   9050..9274    +  polyA_signal   bGH poly(A) signal: bovine growth hormone polyadenylation signal
   9278..9299    +  promoter       SV40 promoter (fragment): SV40 enhancer and early promoter
   9320..9748    +  rep_origin     f1 ori (sequence partly withheld): f1 bacteriophage origin of replication; arrow indicates direction of (+) strand synthesis
   9762..10091   +  promoter       SV40 promoter: SV40 enhancer and early promoter
  10139..10186   +  promoter       EM7 promoter: synthetic bacterial promoter&nbsp
  10205..10579   +  CDS            BleoR: antibiotic-binding protein; Sh ble from Streptoalloteichus hindustanus; confers resistance to bleomycin, phleomycin, and Zeocin™
  10589..10714   +  CDS            ble (fragment): BLE_KLEPN - Experimental evidence at protein level: Swiss-Prot protein existence level 1. Binding protein with a strong affinity to the bleomycin family of antibiotics. Binds to CL990; an antimitotic-antibiotic compound. From Klebsiella pneumoniae.
  10709..10830   +  polyA_signal   SV40 poly(A) signal: SV40 polyadenylation signal
  10901..10923   -  protein_bind   lac operator (fragment): The lac repressor binds to the lac operator to inhibit transcription in E. coli. This inhibition can be relieved by adding lactose or isopropyl-β-D-thiogalactopyranoside (IPTG). lac repressor encoded by lacI
  10927..10957   -  promoter       lac promoter: promoter for the E. coli lac operon
  10972..10993   -  protein_bind   CAP binding site: CAP binding activates transcription in the presence of cAMP. E. coli catabolite activator protein
  11006..11098   -  CDS            lacI (fragment): lac repressor; lacI; The lac repressor binds to the lac operator to inhibit transcription in E. coli. This inhibition can be relieved by adding lactose or isopropyl-β-D-thiogalactopyranoside (IPTG).
  11281..11869   -  rep_origin     ori: high-copy-number ColE1/pMB1/pBR322/pUC origin of replication
  12040..12900   -  CDS            AmpR: β-lactamase; bla; confers resistance to ampicillin, carbenicillin, and related antibiotics
  12901..13005   -  promoter       AmpR promoter: bla
>Addgene plasmid #173841 | lentiCRISPRv2-puro-dHbegf | addgene full sequence | sequence record 340299 | Addgene NGS Result
CCCGAAAAGTGCCACCTGACGTCGACGGATCGGGAGATCTCCCGATCCCCTATGGTGCACTCTCAGTACA
ATCTGCTCTGATGCCGCATAGTTAAGCCAGTATCTGCTCCCTGCTTGTGTGTTGGAGGTCGCTGAGTAGT
GCGCGAGCAAAATTTAAGCTACAACAAGGCAAGGCTTGACCGACAATTGCATGAAGAATCTGCTTAGGGT
TAGGCGTTTTGCGCTGCTTCGCGATGTACGGGCCAGATATACGCGTTGACATTGATTATTGACTAGTTAT
TAATAGTAATCAATTACGGGGTCATTAGTTCATAGCCCATATATGGAGTTCCGCGTTACATAACTTACGG
TAAATGGCCCGCCTGGCTGACCGCCCAACGACCCCCGCCCATTGACGTCAATAATGACGTATGTTCCCAT
AGTAACGCCAATAGGGACTTTCCATTGACGTCAATGGGTGGAGTATTTACGGTAAACTGCCCACTTGGCA
GTACATCAAGTGTATCATATGCCAAGTACGCCCCCTATTGACGTCAATGACGGTAAATGGCCCGCCTGGC
ATTATGCCCAGTACATGACCTTATGGGACTTTCCTACTTGGCAGTACATCTACGTATTAGTCATCGCTAT
TACCATGGTGATGCGGTTTTGGCAGTACATCAATGGGCGTGGATAGCGGTTTGACTCACGGGGATTTCCA
AGTCTCCACCCCATTGACGTCAATGGGAGTTTGTTTTGGCACCAAAATCAACGGGACTTTCCAAAATGTC
GTAACAACTCCGCCCCATTGACGCAAATGGGCGGTAGGCGTGTACGGTGGGAGGTCTATATAAGCAGCGC
GTTTTGCCTGTACTGGGTCTCTCTGGTTAGACCAGATCTGAGCCTGGGAGCTCTCTGGCTAACTAGGGAA
CCCACTGCTTAAGCCTCAATAAAGCTTGCCTTGAGTGCTTCAAGTAGTGTGTGCCCGTCTGTTGTGTGAC
TCTGGTAACTAGAGATCCCTCAGACCCTTTTAGTCAGTGTGGAAAATCTCTAGCAGTGGCGCCCGAACAG
GGACTTGAAAGCGAAAGGGAAACCAGAGGAGCTCTCTCGACGCAGGACTCGGCTTGCTGAAGCGCGCACG
GCAAGAGGCGAGGGGCGGCGACTGGTGAGTACGCCAAAAATTTTGACTAGCGGAGGCTAGAAGGAGAGAG
ATGGGTGCGAGAGCGTCAGTATTAAGCGGGGGAGAATTAGATCGCGATGGGAAAAAATTCGGTTAAGGCC
AGGGGGAAAGAAAAAATATAAATTAAAACATATAGTATGGGCAAGCAGGGAGCTAGAACGATTCGCAGTT
AATCCTGGCCTGTTAGAAACATCAGAAGGCTGTAGACAAATACTGGGACAGCTACAACCATCCCTTCAGA
CAGGATCAGAAGAACTTAGATCATTATATAATACAGTAGCAACCCTCTATTGTGTGCATCAAAGGATAGA
GATAAAAGACACCAAGGAAGCTTTAGACAAGATAGAGGAAGAGCAAAACAAAAGTAAGACCACCGCACAG
CAAGCGGCCGCTGATCTTCAGACCTGGAGGAGGAGATATGAGGGACAATTGGAGAAGTGAATTATATAAA
TATAAAGTAGTAAAAATTGAACCATTAGGAGTAGCACCCACCAAGGCAAAGAGAAGAGTGGTGCAGAGAG
AAAAAAGAGCAGTGGGAATAGGAGCTTTGTTCCTTGGGTTCTTGGGAGCAGCAGGAAGCACTATGGGCGC
AGCGTCAATGACGCTGACGGTACAGGCCAGACAATTATTGTCTGGTATAGTGCAGCAGCAGAACAATTTG
CTGAGGGCTATTGAGGCGCAACAGCATCTGTTGCAACTCACAGTCTGGGGCATCAAGCAGCTCCAGGCAA
GAATCCTGGCTGTGGAAAGATACCTAAAGGATCAACAGCTCCTGGGGATTTGGGGTTGCTCTGGAAAACT
CATTTGCACCACTGCTGTGCCTTGGAATGCTAGTTGGAGTAATAAATCTCTGGAACAGATTTGGAATCAC
ACGACCTGGATGGAGTGGGACAGAGAAATTAACAATTACACAAGCTTAATACACTCCTTAATTGAAGAAT
CGCAAAACCAGCAAGAAAAGAATGAACAAGAATTATTGGAATTAGATAAATGGGCAAGTTTGTGGAATTG
GTTTAACATAACAAATTGGCTGTGGTATATAAAATTATTCATAATGATAGTAGGAGGCTTGGTAGGTTTA
AGAATAGTTTTTGCTGTACTTTCTATAGTGAATAGAGTTAGGCAGGGATATTCACCATTATCGTTTCAGA
CCCACCTCCCAACCCCGAGGGGACCCGACAGGCCCGAAGGAATAGAAGAAGAAGGTGGAGAGAGAGACAG
AGACAGATCCATTCGATTAGTGAACGGATCGGCACTGCGTGCGCCAATTCTGCAGACAAATGGCAGTATT
CATCCACAATTTTAAAAGAAAAGGGGGGATTGGGGGGTACAGTGCAGGGGAAAGAATAGTAGACATAATA
GCAACAGACATACAAACTAAAGAATTACAAAAACAAATTACAAAAATTCAAAATTTTCGGGTTTATTACA
GGGACAGCAGAGATCCAGTTTGGTTAATTAAGGTACCGAGGGCCTATTTCCCATGATTCCTTCATATTTG
CATATACGATACAAGGCTGTTAGAGAGATAATTAGAATTAATTTGACTGTAAACACAAAGATATTAGTAC
AAAATACGTGACGTAGAAAGTAATAATTTCTTGGGTAGTTTGCAGTTTTAAAATTATGTTTTAAAATGGA
CTATCATATGCTTACCGTAACTTGAAAGTATTTCGATTTCTTGGCTTTATATATCTTGTGGAAAGGACGA
AACACCGCTCCCACCGAATCCACGGACGTTTTAGAGCTAGAAATAGCAAGTTAAAATAAGGCTAGTCCGT
TATCAACTTGAAAAAGTGGCACCGAGTCGGTGCTTTTTTGAATTCGCTAGCTAGGTCTTGAAAGGAGTGG
GAATTGGCTCCGGTGCCCGTCAGTGGGCAGAGCGCACATCGCCCACAGTCCCCGAGAAGTTGGGGGGAGG
GGTCGGCAATTGATCCGGTGCCTAGAGAAGGTGGCGCGGGGTAAACTGGGAAAGTGATGTCGTGTACTGG
CTCCGCCTTTTTCCCGAGGGTGGGGGAGAACCGTATATAAGTGCAGTAGTCGCCGTGAACGTTCTTTTTC
GCAACGGGTTTGCCGCCAGAACACAGGACCGGTTCTAGAGCGCTGCCACCATGGACAAGAAGTACAGCAT
CGGCCTGGACATCGGCACCAACTCTGTGGGCTGGGCCGTGATCACCGACGAGTACAAGGTGCCCAGCAAG
AAATTCAAGGTGCTGGGCAACACCGACCGGCACAGCATCAAGAAGAACCTGATCGGAGCCCTGCTGTTCG
ACAGCGGCGAAACAGCCGAGGCCACCCGGCTGAAGAGAACCGCCAGAAGAAGATACACCAGACGGAAGAA
CCGGATCTGCTATCTGCAAGAGATCTTCAGCAACGAGATGGCCAAGGTGGACGACAGCTTCTTCCACAGA
CTGGAAGAGTCCTTCCTGGTGGAAGAGGATAAGAAGCACGAGCGGCACCCCATCTTCGGCAACATCGTGG
ACGAGGTGGCCTACCACGAGAAGTACCCCACCATCTACCACCTGAGAAAGAAACTGGTGGACAGCACCGA
CAAGGCCGACCTGCGGCTGATCTATCTGGCCCTGGCCCACATGATCAAGTTCCGGGGCCACTTCCTGATC
GAGGGCGACCTGAACCCCGACAACAGCGACGTGGACAAGCTGTTCATCCAGCTGGTGCAGACCTACAACC
AGCTGTTCGAGGAAAACCCCATCAACGCCAGCGGCGTGGACGCCAAGGCCATCCTGTCTGCCAGACTGAG
CAAGAGCAGACGGCTGGAAAATCTGATCGCCCAGCTGCCCGGCGAGAAGAAGAATGGCCTGTTCGGAAAC
CTGATTGCCCTGAGCCTGGGCCTGACCCCCAACTTCAAGAGCAACTTCGACCTGGCCGAGGATGCCAAAC
TGCAGCTGAGCAAGGACACCTACGACGACGACCTGGACAACCTGCTGGCCCAGATCGGCGACCAGTACGC
CGACCTGTTTCTGGCCGCCAAGAACCTGTCCGACGCCATCCTGCTGAGCGACATCCTGAGAGTGAACACC
GAGATCACCAAGGCCCCCCTGAGCGCCTCTATGATCAAGAGATACGACGAGCACCACCAGGACCTGACCC
TGCTGAAAGCTCTCGTGCGGCAGCAGCTGCCTGAGAAGTACAAAGAGATTTTCTTCGACCAGAGCAAGAA
CGGCTACGCCGGCTACATTGACGGCGGAGCCAGCCAGGAAGAGTTCTACAAGTTCATCAAGCCCATCCTG
GAAAAGATGGACGGCACCGAGGAACTGCTCGTGAAGCTGAACAGAGAGGACCTGCTGCGGAAGCAGCGGA
CCTTCGACAACGGCAGCATCCCCCACCAGATCCACCTGGGAGAGCTGCACGCCATTCTGCGGCGGCAGGA
AGATTTTTACCCATTCCTGAAGGACAACCGGGAAAAGATCGAGAAGATCCTGACCTTCCGCATCCCCTAC
TACGTGGGCCCTCTGGCCAGGGGAAACAGCAGATTCGCCTGGATGACCAGAAAGAGCGAGGAAACCATCA
CCCCCTGGAACTTCGAGGAAGTGGTGGACAAGGGCGCTTCCGCCCAGAGCTTCATCGAGCGGATGACCAA
CTTCGATAAGAACCTGCCCAACGAGAAGGTGCTGCCCAAGCACAGCCTGCTGTACGAGTACTTCACCGTG
TATAACGAGCTGACCAAAGTGAAATACGTGACCGAGGGAATGAGAAAGCCCGCCTTCCTGAGCGGCGAGC
AGAAAAAGGCCATCGTGGACCTGCTGTTCAAGACCAACCGGAAAGTGACCGTGAAGCAGCTGAAAGAGGA
CTACTTCAAGAAAATCGAGTGCTTCGACTCCGTGGAAATCTCCGGCGTGGAAGATCGGTTCAACGCCTCC
CTGGGCACATACCACGATCTGCTGAAAATTATCAAGGACAAGGACTTCCTGGACAATGAGGAAAACGAGG
ACATTCTGGAAGATATCGTGCTGACCCTGACACTGTTTGAGGACAGAGAGATGATCGAGGAACGGCTGAA
AACCTATGCCCACCTGTTCGACGACAAAGTGATGAAGCAGCTGAAGCGGCGGAGATACACCGGCTGGGGC
AGGCTGAGCCGGAAGCTGATCAACGGCATCCGGGACAAGCAGTCCGGCAAGACAATCCTGGATTTCCTGA
AGTCCGACGGCTTCGCCAACAGAAACTTCATGCAGCTGATCCACGACGACAGCCTGACCTTTAAAGAGGA
CATCCAGAAAGCCCAGGTGTCCGGCCAGGGCGATAGCCTGCACGAGCACATTGCCAATCTGGCCGGCAGC
CCCGCCATTAAGAAGGGCATCCTGCAGACAGTGAAGGTGGTGGACGAGCTCGTGAAAGTGATGGGCCGGC
ACAAGCCCGAGAACATCGTGATCGAAATGGCCAGAGAGAACCAGACCACCCAGAAGGGACAGAAGAACAG
CCGCGAGAGAATGAAGCGGATCGAAGAGGGCATCAAAGAGCTGGGCAGCCAGATCCTGAAAGAACACCCC
GTGGAAAACACCCAGCTGCAGAACGAGAAGCTGTACCTGTACTACCTGCAGAATGGGCGGGATATGTACG
TGGACCAGGAACTGGACATCAACCGGCTGTCCGACTACGATGTGGACCATATCGTGCCTCAGAGCTTTCT
GAAGGACGACTCCATCGACAACAAGGTGCTGACCAGAAGCGACAAGAACCGGGGCAAGAGCGACAACGTG
CCCTCCGAAGAGGTCGTGAAGAAGATGAAGAACTACTGGCGGCAGCTGCTGAACGCCAAGCTGATTACCC
AGAGAAAGTTCGACAATCTGACCAAGGCCGAGAGAGGCGGCCTGAGCGAACTGGATAAGGCCGGCTTCAT
CAAGAGACAGCTGGTGGAAACCCGGCAGATCACAAAGCACGTGGCACAGATCCTGGACTCCCGGATGAAC
ACTAAGTACGACGAGAATGACAAGCTGATCCGGGAAGTGAAAGTGATCACCCTGAAGTCCAAGCTGGTGT
CCGATTTCCGGAAGGATTTCCAGTTTTACAAAGTGCGCGAGATCAACAACTACCACCACGCCCACGACGC
CTACCTGAACGCCGTCGTGGGAACCGCCCTGATCAAAAAGTACCCTAAGCTGGAAAGCGAGTTCGTGTAC
GGCGACTACAAGGTGTACGACGTGCGGAAGATGATCGCCAAGAGCGAGCAGGAAATCGGCAAGGCTACCG
CCAAGTACTTCTTCTACAGCAACATCATGAACTTTTTCAAGACCGAGATTACCCTGGCCAACGGCGAGAT
CCGGAAGCGGCCTCTGATCGAGACAAACGGCGAAACCGGGGAGATCGTGTGGGATAAGGGCCGGGATTTT
GCCACCGTGCGGAAAGTGCTGAGCATGCCCCAAGTGAATATCGTGAAAAAGACCGAGGTGCAGACAGGCG
GCTTCAGCAAAGAGTCTATCCTGCCCAAGAGGAACAGCGATAAGCTGATCGCCAGAAAGAAGGACTGGGA
CCCTAAGAAGTACGGCGGCTTCGACAGCCCCACCGTGGCCTATTCTGTGCTGGTGGTGGCCAAAGTGGAA
AAGGGCAAGTCCAAGAAACTGAAGAGTGTGAAAGAGCTGCTGGGGATCACCATCATGGAAAGAAGCAGCT
TCGAGAAGAATCCCATCGACTTTCTGGAAGCCAAGGGCTACAAAGAAGTGAAAAAGGACCTGATCATCAA
GCTGCCTAAGTACTCCCTGTTCGAGCTGGAAAACGGCCGGAAGAGAATGCTGGCCTCTGCCGGCGAACTG
CAGAAGGGAAACGAACTGGCCCTGCCCTCCAAATATGTGAACTTCCTGTACCTGGCCAGCCACTATGAGA
AGCTGAAGGGCTCCCCCGAGGATAATGAGCAGAAACAGCTGTTTGTGGAACAGCACAAGCACTACCTGGA
CGAGATCATCGAGCAGATCAGCGAGTTCTCCAAGAGAGTGATCCTGGCCGACGCTAATCTGGACAAAGTG
CTGTCCGCCTACAACAAGCACCGGGATAAGCCCATCAGAGAGCAGGCCGAGAATATCATCCACCTGTTTA
CCCTGACCAATCTGGGAGCCCCTGCCGCCTTCAAGTACTTTGACACCACCATCGACCGGAAGAGGTACAC
CAGCACCAAAGAGGTGCTGGACGCCACCCTGATCCACCAGAGCATCACCGGCCTGTACGAGACACGGATC
GACCTGTCTCAGCTGGGAGGCGACAAGCGACCTGCCGCCACAAAGAAGGCTGGACAGGCTAAGAAGAAGA
AAGATTACAAAGACGATGACGATAAGGGATCCGGCGCAACAAACTTCTCTCTGCTGAAACAAGCCGGAGA
TGTCGAAGAGAATCCTGGACCGACCGAGTACAAGCCCACGGTGCGCCTCGCCACCCGCGACGACGTCCCC
AGGGCCGTACGCACCCTCGCCGCCGCGTTCGCCGACTACCCCGCCACGCGCCACACCGTCGATCCGGACC
GCCACATCGAGCGGGTCACCGAGCTGCAAGAACTCTTCCTCACGCGCGTCGGGCTCGACATCGGCAAGGT
GTGGGTCGCGGACGACGGCGCCGCGGTGGCGGTCTGGACCACGCCGGAGAGCGTCGAAGCGGGGGCGGTG
TTCGCCGAGATCGGCCCGCGCATGGCCGAGTTGAGCGGTTCCCGGCTGGCCGCGCAGCAACAGATGGAAG
GCCTCCTGGCGCCGCACCGGCCCAAGGAGCCCGCGTGGTTCCTGGCCACCGTCGGAGTCTCGCCCGACCA
CCAGGGCAAGGGTCTGGGCAGCGCCGTCGTGCTCCCCGGAGTGGAGGCGGCCGAGCGCGCCGGGGTGCCC
GCCTTCCTGGAGACCTCCGCGCCCCGCAACCTCCCCTTCTACGAGCGGCTCGGCTTCACCGTCACCGCCG
ACGTCGAGGTGCCCGAAGGACCGCGCACCTGGTGCATGACCCGCAAGCCCGGTGCCTGAACGCGTTAAGT
CGACAATCAACCTCTGGATTACAAAATTTGTGAAAGATTGACTGGTATTCTTAACTATGTTGCTCCTTTT
ACGCTATGTGGATACGCTGCTTTAATGCCTTTGTATCATGCTATTGCTTCCCGTATGGCTTTCATTTTCT
CCTCCTTGTATAAATCCTGGTTGCTGTCTCTTTATGAGGAGTTGTGGCCCGTTGTCAGGCAACGTGGCGT
GGTGTGCACTGTGTTTGCTGACGCAACCCCCACTGGTTGGGGCATTGCCACCACCTGTCAGCTCCTTTCC
GGGACTTTCGCTTTCCCCCTCCCTATTGCCACGGCGGAACTCATCGCCGCCTGCCTTGCCCGCTGCTGGA
CAGGGGCTCGGCTGTTGGGCACTGACAATTCCGTGGTGTTGTCGGGGAAATCATCGTCCTTTCCTTGGCT
GCTCGCCTGTGTTGCCACCTGGATTCTGCGCGGGACGTCCTTCTGCTACGTCCCTTCGGCCCTCAATCCA
GCGGACCTTCCTTCCCGCGGCCTGCTGCCGGCTCTGCGGCCTCTTCCGCGTCTTCGCCTTCGCCCTCAGA
CGAGTCGGATCTCCCTTTGGGCCGCCTCCCCGCGTCGACTTTAAGACCAATGACTTACAAGGCAGCTGTA
GATCTTAGCCACTTTTTAAAAGAAAAGGGGGGACTGGAAGGGCTAATTCACTCCCAACGAAGACAAGATC
TGCTTTTTGCTTGTACTGGGTCTCTCTGGTTAGACCAGATCTGAGCCTGGGAGCTCTCTGGCTAACTAGG
GAACCCACTGCTTAAGCCTCAATAAAGCTTGCCTTGAGTGCTTCAAGTAGTGTGTGCCCGTCTGTTGTGT
GACTCTGGTAACTAGAGATCCCTCAGACCCTTTTAGTCAGTGTGGAAAATCTCTAGCAGGGCCCGTTTAA
ACCCGCTGATCAGCCTCGACTGTGCCTTCTAGTTGCCAGCCATCTGTTGTTTGCCCCTCCCCCGTGCCTT
CCTTGACCCTGGAAGGTGCCACTCCCACTGTCCTTTCCTAATAAAATGAGGAAATTGCATCGCATTGTCT
GAGTAGGTGTCATTCTATTCTGGGGGGTGGGGTGGGGCAGGACAGCAAGGGGGAGGATTGGGAAGACAAT
AGCAGGCATGCTGGGGATGCGGTGGGCTCTATGGCTTCTGAGGCGGAAAGAACCAGCTGGGGCTCTAGGG
GGTATCCCC
[124 nt withheld, positions 9320-9443]
C
[91 nt withheld, positions 9445-9535]
A
[49 nt withheld, positions 9537-9585]
CCTTTGACGTTGGAGTCCACGTTCTTT
[37 nt withheld, positions 9613-9649]
ACCCTATCTCGGTCTATTCTTTTGATTTATAAGGGATTTTGCCGATTTCGGCCTATTGGTTAAAAAATGA
GCTGATTTAACAAAAATTTAACGCGAATTAATTCTGTGGAATGTGTGTCAGTTAGGGTGTGGAAAGTCCC
CAGGCTCCCCAGCAGGCAGAAGTATGCAAAGCATGCATCTCAATTAGTCAGCAACCAGGTGTGGAAAGTC
CCCAGGCTCCCCAGCAGGCAGAAGTATGCAAAGCATGCATCTCAATTAGTCAGCAACCATAGTCCCGCCC
CTAACTCCGCCCATCCCGCCCCTAACTCCGCCCAGTTCCGCCCATTCTCCGCCCCATGGCTGACTAATTT
TTTTTATTTATGCAGAGGCCGAGGCCGCCTCTGCCTCTGAGCTATTCCAGAAGTAGTGAGGAGGCTTTTT
TGGAGGCCTAGGCTTTTGCAAAAAGCTCCCGGGAGCTTGTATATCCATTTTCGGATCTGATCAGCACGTG
TTGACAATTAATCATCGGCATAGTATATCGGCATAGTATAATACGACAAGGTGAGGAACTAAACCATGGC
CAAGTTGACCAGTGCCGTTCCGGTGCTCACCGCGCGCGACGTCGCCGGAGCGGTCGAGTTCTGGACCGAC
CGGCTCGGGTTCTCCCGGGACTTCGTGGAGGACGACTTCGCCGGTGTGGTCCGGGACGACGTGACCCTGT
TCATCAGCGCGGTCCAGGACCAGGTGGTGCCGGACAACACCCTGGCCTGGGTGTGGGTGCGCGGCCTGGA
CGAGCTGTACGCCGAGTGGTCGGAGGTCGTGTCCACGAACTTCCGGGACGCCTCCGGGCCGGCCATGACC
GAGATCGGCGAGCAGCCGTGGGGGCGGGAGTTCGCCCTGCGCGACCCGGCCGGCAACTGCGTGCACTTCG
TGGCCGAGGAGCAGGACTGACACGTGCTACGAGATTTCGATTCCACCGCCGCCTTCTATGAAAGGTTGGG
CTTCGGAATCGTTTTCCGGGACGCCGGCTGGATGATCCTCCAGCGCGGGGATCTCATGCTGGAGTTCTTC
GCCCACCCCAACTTGTTTATTGCAGCTTATAATGGTTACAAATAAAGCAATAGCATCACAAATTTCACAA
ATAAAGCATTTTTTTCACTGCATTCTAGTTGTGGTTTGTCCAAACTCATCAATGTATCTTATCATGTCTG
TATACCGTCGACCTCTAGCTAGAGCTTGGCGTAATCATGGTCATAGCTGTTTCCTGTGTGAAATTGTTAT
CCGCTCACAATTCCACACAACATACGAGCCGGAAGCATAAAGTGTAAAGCCTGGGGTGCCTAATGAGTGA
GCTAACTCACATTAATTGCGTTGCGCTCACTGCCCGCTTTCCAGTCGGGAAACCTGTCGTGCCAGCTGCA
TTAATGAATCGGCCAACGCGCGGGGAGAGGCGGTTTGCGTATTGGGCGCTCTTCCGCTTCCTCGCTCACT
GACTCGCTGCGCTCGGTCGTTCGGCTGCGGCGAGCGGTATCAGCTCACTCAAAGGCGGTAATACGGTTAT
CCACAGAATCAGGGGATAACGCAGGAAAGAACATGTGAGCAAAAGGCCAGCAAAAGGCCAGGAACCGTAA
AAAGGCCGCGTTGCTGGCGTTTTTCCATAGGCTCCGCCCCCCTGACGAGCATCACAAAAATCGACGCTCA
AGTCAGAGGTGGCGAAACCCGACAGGACTATAAAGATACCAGGCGTTTCCCCCTGGAAGCTCCCTCGTGC
GCTCTCCTGTTCCGACCCTGCCGCTTACCGGATACCTGTCCGCCTTTCTCCCTTCGGGAAGCGTGGCGCT
TTCTCATAGCTCACGCTGTAGGTATCTCAGTTCGGTGTAGGTCGTTCGCTCCAAGCTGGGCTGTGTGCAC
GAACCCCCCGTTCAGCCCGACCGCTGCGCCTTATCCGGTAACTATCGTCTTGAGTCCAACCCGGTAAGAC
ACGACTTATCGCCACTGGCAGCAGCCACTGGTAACAGGATTAGCAGAGCGAGGTATGTAGGCGGTGCTAC
AGAGTTCTTGAAGTGGTGGCCTAACTACGGCTACACTAGAAGAACAGTATTTGGTATCTGCGCTCTGCTG
AAGCCAGTTACCTTCGGAAAAAGAGTTGGTAGCTCTTGATCCGGCAAACAAACCACCGCTGGTAGCGGTG
GTTTTTTTGTTTGCAAGCAGCAGATTACGCGCAGAAAAAAAGGATCTCAAGAAGATCCTTTGATCTTTTC
TACGGGGTCTGACGCTCAGTGGAACGAAAACTCACGTTAAGGGATTTTGGTCATGAGATTATCAAAAAGG
ATCTTCACCTAGATCCTTTTAAATTAAAAATGAAGTTTTAAATCAATCTAAAGTATATATGAGTAAACTT
GGTCTGACAGTTACCAATGCTTAATCAGTGAGGCACCTATCTCAGCGATCTGTCTATTTCGTTCATCCAT
AGTTGCCTGACTCCCCGTCGTGTAGATAACTACGATACGGGAGGGCTTACCATCTGGCCCCAGTGCTGCA
ATGATACCGCGAGACCCACGCTCACCGGCTCCAGATTTATCAGCAATAAACCAGCCAGCCGGAAGGGCCG
AGCGCAGAAGTGGTCCTGCAACTTTATCCGCCTCCATCCAGTCTATTAATTGTTGCCGGGAAGCTAGAGT
AAGTAGTTCGCCAGTTAATAGTTTGCGCAACGTTGTTGCCATTGCTACAGGCATCGTGGTGTCACGCTCG
TCGTTTGGTATGGCTTCATTCAGCTCCGGTTCCCAACGATCAAGGCGAGTTACATGATCCCCCATGTTGT
GCAAAAAAGCGGTTAGCTCCTTCGGTCCTCCGATCGTTGTCAGAAGTAAGTTGGCCGCAGTGTTATCACT
CATGGTTATGGCAGCACTGCATAATTCTCTTACTGTCATGCCATCCGTAAGATGCTTTTCTGTGACTGGT
GAGTACTCAACCAAGTCATTCTGAGAATAGTGTATGCGGCGACCGAGTTGCTCTTGCCCGGCGTCAATAC
GGGATAATACCGCGCCACATAGCAGAACTTTAAAAGTGCTCATCATTGGAAAACGTTCTTCGGGGCGAAA
ACTCTCAAGGATCTTACCGCTGTTGAGATCCAGTTCGATGTAACCCACTCGTGCACCCAACTGATCTTCA
GCATCTTTTACTTTCACCAGCGTTTCTGGGTGAGCAAAAACAGGAAGGCAAAATGCCGCAAAAAAGGGAA
TAAGGGCGACACGGAAATGTTGAATACTCATACTCTTCCTTTTTCAATATTATTGAAGCATTTATCAGGG
TTATTGTCTCATGAGCGGATACATATTTGAATGTATTTAGAAAAATAAACAAATAGGGGTTCCGCGCACA
TTTC
